Addgene plasmid #227417: AID-N51A-NG-CBE
Purpose: C-to-T base editing in mammalian cells
Depositing lab: Yang Sun. Publication: Efficient Rescue of Retinal Degeneration in Pde6a Mice by Engineered Base Editing and Prime Editing. Liu Z, Chen S, Davis AE, Lo CH, Wang Q, Li T, Ning K, Zhang Q, Zhao J, Wang S, Sun Y. Adv Sci (Weinh). 2024 Sep 19:e2405628. doi: 10.1002/advs.202405628. PubMed 39297417.
Backbone
  Vector backbone: pCMV
  Total vector size (bp): 8817
  Vector type: Mammalian Expression, CRISPR
Growth in bacteria
  Bacterial resistance: Ampicillin, 100 μg/mL
  Growth temperature: 37°C
  Growth strain: DH5alpha
  Copy number: High Copy
Gene/Insert
  Gene/Insert name: AID-N51A-nSpCas9-NG-2xUGI
  Species: H. sapiens (human)
  Insert size (bp): 5300
  Entrez Gene: AICDA (a.k.a. AID, ARP2, CDA2, HEL-S-284, HIGM2)
  Promoter: CMV
  Cloning method: Gibson Cloning
  Sequencing primers: 5′ T7; 3′ BGHR
Terms and licenses: Academic/Nonprofit Terms; Industry Terms: Not Available to Industry
How to cite: AID-N51A-NG-CBE was a gift from Yang Sun (Addgene plasmid # 227417 ; http://n2t.net/addgene:227417 ; RRID:Addgene_227417)
