[The description below was written by a language model from this plasmid's Addgene catalogue record and pLannotate feature annotations shown in this document.]
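Description:
AID-N51A-NG-CBE is an 8.8 kb mammalian expression plasmid on a pCMV backbone that encodes a cytosine base editor for C-to-T editing in mammalian cells. It is maintained in E. coli as a high-copy plasmid through a ColE1/pUC-type origin and is selected with ampicillin via the β-lactamase gene and its native promoter. Short remnants of lac regulatory sequences, an SV40 promoter fragment and a pBR322 bom fragment are also annotated in the backbone. No mammalian selection marker or guide RNA cassette appears in the feature table, so the guide is presumably supplied from a separate construct.

The roughly 5.3 kb insert is a single fusion open reading frame driven by the CMV immediate-early enhancer and promoter and terminated by the bovine growth hormone polyadenylation signal. A T7 promoter lies between the CMV promoter and the coding region and could support in vitro transcription. At the N-terminus is a fragment of human activation-induced cytidine deaminase (AICDA/AID), a single-stranded DNA cytidine deaminase, which by name carries an N51A substitution. It is followed by Streptococcus pyogenes Cas9, described in the record as a nickase of the NG variant, which would relax the PAM requirement from NGG to NG. The insert name indicates two copies of the phage PBS2 uracil glycosylase inhibitor (UGI) at the C-terminus, although the automated annotation flags only one; the unannotated interval between Cas9 and that UGI may contain the other. In this architecture, guide-directed Cas9 exposes a single-stranded target, the deaminase converts cytosine to uracil, UGI blocks uracil excision, and nicking of the opposite strand biases repair toward a C•G-to-T•A outcome. The associated publication concerns base- and prime-editing rescue of retinal degeneration in Pde6a mice.
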