Features (pLannotate 1.2.2; 17 found; start..end, strand, type, name):
      1..380     +  enhancer       CMV enhancer: human cytomegalovirus immediate early enhancer
    381..584     +  promoter       CMV promoter: human cytomegalovirus (CMV) immediate early promoter
    626..644     +  promoter       T7 promoter: promoter for bacteriophage T7 RNA polymerase
    715..1254    +  CDS            AICDA (fragment): AICDA_HUMAN - Also known as AID. Experimental evidence at protein level: Swiss-Prot protein existence level 1. Single-stranded DNA-specific cytidine deaminase. Involved in somatic hypermutation (SHM), gene conversion, and class-switch recombination (CSR) in B-lymphocytes by deaminating C to U during transcription of Ig-variable (V) and Ig-switch (S) region DNA. Required for several crucial steps of B-cell terminal differentiation necessary for efficient antibody responses (PubMed:18722174, PubMed:21385873, PubMed:21518874, PubMed:27716525). May also play a role in the epigenetic regulation of
   1351..5447    +  CDS            Cas9 (fragment): Cas9 (Csn1) endonuclease from the Streptococcus pyogenes Type II CRISPR/Cas system generates RNA-guided double strand breaks in DNA
   5761..6009    +  CDS            UGI: UNGI_BPPB2 - Experimental evidence at protein level: Swiss-Prot protein existence level 1. This protein binds specifically and reversibly to the host uracil-DNA glycosylase, preventing removal of uracil residues from PBS2 DNA by the host uracil-excision repair system. From Bacillus phage PBS2 (Bacteriophage PBS2).
   6127..6351    +  polyA_signal   bGH poly(A) signal: bovine growth hormone polyadenylation signal
   6355..6376    +  promoter       SV40 promoter (fragment): SV40 enhancer and early promoter
   6381..6397    +  misc_feature   MCS (fragment): pBluescript multiple cloning site
   6444..6466    -  protein_bind   lac operator (fragment): The lac repressor binds to the lac operator to inhibit transcription in E. coli. This inhibition can be relieved by adding lactose or isopropyl-β-D-thiogalactopyranoside (IPTG). lac repressor encoded by lacI
   6470..6500    -  promoter       lac promoter: promoter for the E. coli lac operon
   6515..6536    -  protein_bind   CAP binding site: CAP binding activates transcription in the presence of cAMP. E. coli catabolite activator protein
   6549..6641    -  CDS            lacI (fragment): lac repressor; lacI; The lac repressor binds to the lac operator to inhibit transcription in E. coli. This inhibition can be relieved by adding lactose or isopropyl-β-D-thiogalactopyranoside (IPTG).
   6824..7412    -  rep_origin     ori: high-copy-number ColE1/pMB1/pBR322/pUC origin of replication
   7583..8443    -  CDS            AmpR: β-lactamase; bla; confers resistance to ampicillin, carbenicillin, and related antibiotics
   8444..8548    -  promoter       AmpR promoter: bla
   8619..8663    -  misc_feature   bom (fragment): basis of mobility region from pBR322
>Addgene plasmid #227417 | AID-N51A-NG-CBE | addgene full sequence | sequence record 450073 | Addgene NGS Result
GACATTGATTATTGACTAGTTATTAATAGTAATCAATTACGGGGTCATTAGTTCATAGCCCATATATGGA
GTTCCGCGTTACATAACTTACGGTAAATGGCCCGCCTGGCTGACCGCCCAACGACCCCCGCCCATTGACG
TCAATAATGACGTATGTTCCCATAGTAACGCCAATAGGGACTTTCCATTGACGTCAATGGGTGGAGTATT
TACGGTAAACTGCCCACTTGGCAGTACATCAAGTGTATCATATGCCAAGTACGCCCCCTATTGACGTCAA
TGACGGTAAATGGCCCGCCTGGCATTATGCCCAGTACATGACCTTATGGGACTTTCCTACTTGGCAGTAC
ATCTACGTATTAGTCATCGCTATTACCATGGTGATGCGGTTTTGGCAGTACATCAATGGGCGTGGATAGC
GGTTTGACTCACGGGGATTTCCAAGTCTCCACCCCATTGACGTCAATGGGAGTTTGTTTTGGCACCAAAA
TCAACGGGACTTTCCAAAATGTCGTAACAACTCCGCCCCATTGACGCAAATGGGCGGTAGGCGTGTACGG
TGGGAGGTCTATATAAGCAGAGCTGGTTTAGTGAACCGTCAGATCCGCTAGAGATCCGCGGCCGCTAATA
CGACTCACTATAGGGAGAGCCGCCACCATGAAACGGACAGCCGACGGAAGCGAGTTCGAGTCAGCAAAGA
AGAAGCGGAAAGTCGATAGCCTGCTGATGAACCGTCGTGAATTTCTGTATCAGTTTAAAAACGTGCGTTG
GGCGAAAGGCCGTCGTGAAACCTATCTGTGCTATGTGGTGAAACGTCGTGATAGCGCGACCAGCTTTAGC
CTGGATTTTGGCTATCTGCGTGCCAAAAACGGCTGCCATGTGGAACTGCTGTTTCTGCGTTATATTAGCG
ATTGGGATCTGGATCCGGGCCGTTGCTATCGTGTGACCTGGTTTATCAGCTGGAGCCCGTGCTATGATTG
CGCGCGTCATGTGGCGGATTTTCTGCGTGGCAACCCGAACCTGAGCCTGCGTATTTTTACCGCGCGTCTG
TATTTTTGCGAAGCCGGCAGGCGTGAACCGGAAGGCCTGCGTCGTCTGCATCGTGCGGGCGTGCAGATTG
CGATTATGACCTTTAAAGATTATTTTTATTGCTGGAACACCTTTGTGGAAAACCATGGACGTACCTTTAA
AGCGTGGGAAGGCCTGCATGAAAACAGCGTGCGTCTGAGCCGTCAGCTGCGTCGTATTCTGCTGTCTGGC
GGATCTAGCGGAGGATCCTCTGGCAGCGAGACACCAGGAACAAGCGAGTCAGCAACACCAGAGAGCAGTG
GCGGCAGCAGCGGCGGCAGCGACAAGAAGTACAGCATCGGCCTGGCCATCGGCACCAACTCTGTGGGCTG
GGCCGTGATCACCGACGAGTACAAGGTGCCCAGCAAGAAATTCAAGGTGCTGGGCAACACCGACCGGCAC
AGCATCAAGAAGAACCTGATCGGAGCCCTGCTGTTCGACAGCGGCGAAACAGCCGAGGCCACCCGGCTGA
AGAGAACCGCCAGAAGAAGATACACCAGACGGAAGAACCGGATCTGCTATCTGCAAGAGATCTTCAGCAA
CGAGATGGCCAAGGTGGACGACAGCTTCTTCCACAGACTGGAAGAGTCCTTCCTGGTGGAAGAGGATAAG
AAGCACGAGCGGCACCCCATCTTCGGCAACATCGTGGACGAGGTGGCCTACCACGAGAAGTACCCCACCA
TCTACCACCTGAGAAAGAAACTGGTGGACAGCACCGACAAGGCCGACCTGCGGCTGATCTATCTGGCCCT
GGCCCACATGATCAAGTTCCGGGGCCACTTCCTGATCGAGGGCGACCTGAACCCCGACAACAGCGACGTG
GACAAGCTATTCATCCAGCTGGTGCAGACCTACAACCAGCTGTTCGAGGAAAACCCCATCAACGCCAGCG
GCGTGGACGCCAAGGCCATCCTGTCTGCCAGACTGAGCAAGAGCAGACGGCTGGAAAATCTGATCGCCCA
GCTGCCCGGCGAGAAGAAGAATGGCCTGTTCGGAAACCTGATTGCCCTGAGCCTGGGCCTGACCCCCAAC
TTCAAGAGCAACTTCGACCTGGCCGAGGATGCCAAACTGCAGCTGAGCAAGGACACCTACGACGACGACC
TGGACAACCTGCTGGCCCAGATCGGCGACCAGTACGCCGACCTGTTTCTGGCCGCCAAGAACCTGTCCGA
CGCCATCCTGCTGAGCGACATCCTGAGAGTGAACACCGAGATCACCAAGGCCCCCCTGAGCGCCTCTATG
ATCAAGAGATACGACGAGCACCACCAGGACCTGACCCTGCTGAAAGCTCTCGTGCGGCAGCAGCTGCCTG
AGAAGTACAAAGAGATTTTCTTCGACCAGAGCAAGAACGGCTACGCCGGCTACATTGACGGCGGAGCCAG
CCAGGAAGAGTTCTACAAGTTCATCAAGCCCATCCTGGAAAAGATGGACGGCACCGAGGAACTGCTCGTG
AAGCTGAACAGAGAGGACCTGCTGCGGAAGCAGCGGACCTTCGACAACGGCAGCATCCCCCACCAGATCC
ACCTGGGAGAGCTGCACGCCATTCTGCGGCGGCAGGAAGATTTTTACCCATTCCTGAAGGACAACCGGGA
AAAGATCGAGAAGATCCTGACCTTCCGCATCCCCTACTACGTGGGCCCTCTGGCCAGGGGAAACAGCAGA
TTCGCCTGGATGACCAGAAAGAGCGAGGAAACCATCACCCCCTGGAACTTCGAGGAAGTGGTGGACAAGG
GCGCTTCCGCCCAGAGCTTCATCGAGCGGATGACCAACTTCGATAAGAACCTGCCCAACGAGAAGGTGCT
GCCCAAGCACAGCCTGCTGTACGAGTACTTCACCGTGTATAACGAGCTGACCAAAGTGAAATACGTGACC
GAGGGAATGAGAAAGCCCGCCTTCCTGAGCGGCGAGCAGAAAAAGGCCATCGTGGACCTGCTGTTCAAGA
CCAACCGGAAAGTGACCGTGAAGCAGCTGAAAGAGGACTACTTCAAGAAAATCGAGTGCTTCGACTCCGT
GGAAATCTCCGGCGTGGAAGATCGGTTCAACGCCTCCCTGGGCACATACCACGATCTGCTGAAAATTATC
AAGGACAAGGACTTCCTGGACAATGAGGAAAACGAGGACATTCTGGAAGATATCGTGCTGACCCTGACAC
TGTTTGAGGACAGAGAGATGATCGAGGAACGGCTGAAAACCTATGCCCACCTGTTCGACGACAAAGTGAT
GAAGCAGCTGAAGCGGCGGAGATACACCGGCTGGGGCAGGCTGAGCCGGAAGCTGATCAACGGCATCCGG
GACAAGCAGTCCGGCAAGACAATCCTGGATTTCCTGAAGTCCGACGGCTTCGCCAACAGAAACTTCATGC
AGCTGATCCACGACGACAGCCTGACCTTTAAAGAGGACATCCAGAAAGCCCAGGTGTCCGGCCAGGGCGA
TAGCCTGCACGAGCACATTGCCAATCTGGCCGGCAGCCCCGCCATTAAGAAGGGCATCCTGCAGACAGTG
AAGGTGGTGGACGAGCTCGTGAAAGTGATGGGCCGGCACAAGCCCGAGAACATCGTGATCGAAATGGCCA
GAGAGAACCAGACCACCCAGAAGGGACAGAAGAACAGCCGCGAGAGAATGAAGCGGATCGAAGAGGGCAT
CAAAGAGCTGGGCAGCCAGATCCTGAAAGAACACCCCGTGGAAAACACCCAGCTGCAGAACGAGAAGCTG
TACCTGTACTACCTGCAGAATGGGCGGGATATGTACGTGGACCAGGAACTGGACATCAACCGGCTGTCCG
ACTACGATGTGGACCATATCGTGCCTCAGAGCTTTCTGAAGGACGACTCCATCGACAACAAGGTGCTGAC
CAGAAGCGACAAGAACCGGGGCAAGAGCGACAACGTGCCCTCCGAAGAGGTCGTGAAGAAGATGAAGAAC
TACTGGCGGCAGCTGCTGAACGCCAAGCTGATTACCCAGAGAAAGTTCGACAATCTGACCAAGGCCGAGA
GAGGCGGCCTGAGCGAACTGGATAAGGCCGGCTTCATCAAGAGACAGCTGGTGGAAACCCGGCAGATCAC
AAAGCACGTGGCACAGATCCTGGACTCCCGGATGAACACTAAGTACGACGAGAATGACAAGCTGATCCGG
GAAGTGAAAGTGATCACCCTGAAGTCCAAGCTGGTGTCCGATTTCCGGAAGGATTTCCAGTTTTACAAAG
TGCGCGAGATCAACAACTACCACCACGCCCACGACGCCTACCTGAACGCCGTCGTGGGAACCGCCCTGAT
CAAAAAGTACCCTAAGCTGGAAAGCGAGTTCGTGTACGGCGACTACAAGGTGTACGACGTGCGGAAGATG
ATCGCCAAGAGCGAGCAGGAAATCGGCAAGGCTACCGCCAAGTACTTCTTCTACAGCAACATCATGAACT
TTTTCAAGACCGAGATTACCCTGGCCAACGGCGAGATCCGGAAGCGGCCTCTGATCGAGACAAACGGCGA
AACCGGGGAGATCGTGTGGGATAAGGGCCGGGATTTTGCCACCGTGCGGAAAGTGCTGAGCATGCCCCAA
GTGAATATCGTGAAAAAGACCGAGGTGCAGACAGGCGGCTTCAGCAAAGAGTCTATCCGGCCCAAGAGGA
ACAGCGATAAGCTGATCGCCAGAAAGAAGGACTGGGACCCTAAGAAGTACGGCGGCTTCGTGAGCCCCAC
CGTGGCCTATTCTGTGCTGGTGGTGGCCAAAGTGGAAAAGGGCAAGTCCAAGAAACTGAAGAGTGTGAAA
GAGCTGCTGGGGATCACCATCATGGAAAGAAGCAGCTTCGAGAAGAATCCCATCGACTTTCTGGAAGCCA
AGGGCTACAAAGAAGTGAAAAAGGACCTGATCATCAAGCTGCCTAAGTACTCCCTGTTCGAGCTGGAAAA
CGGCCGGAAGAGAATGCTGGCCTCTGCCCGGTTCCTGCAGAAGGGAAACGAACTGGCCCTGCCCTCCAAA
TATGTGAACTTCCTGTACCTGGCCAGCCACTATGAGAAGCTGAAGGGCTCCCCCGAGGATAATGAGCAGA
AACAGCTGTTTGTGGAACAGCACAAGCACTACCTGGACGAGATCATCGAGCAGATCAGCGAGTTCTCCAA
GAGAGTGATCCTGGCCGACGCTAATCTGGACAAAGTGCTGTCCGCCTACAACAAGCACCGGGATAAGCCC
ATCAGAGAGCAGGCCGAGAATATCATCCACCTGTTTACCCTGACCAATCTGGGAGCCCCTCGGGCCTTCA
AGTACTTTGACACCACCATCGACCGGAAGGTGTACCGGAGCACCAAAGAGGTGCTGGACGCCACCCTGAT
CCACCAGAGCATCACCGGCCTGTACGAGACACGGATCGACCTGTCTCAGCTGGGAGGTGACAGCGGCGGG
AGCGGCGGGAGCGGGGGGAGCACTAATCTGAGCGACATCATTGAGAAGGAGACTGGGAAACAGCTGGTCA
TTCAGGAGTCCATCCTGATGCTGCCTGAGGAGGTGGAGGAAGTGATCGGCAACAAGCCAGAGTCTGACAT
CCTGGTGCACACCGCCTACGACGAGTCCACAGATGAGAATGTGATGCTGCTGACCTCTGACGCCCCCGAG
TATAAGCCTTGGGCCCTGGTCATCCAGGATTCTAACGGCGAGAATAAGATCAAGATGCTGAGCGGAGGAT
CCGGAGGATCTGGAGGCAGCACCAACCTGTCTGACATCATCGAGAAGGAGACAGGCAAGCAGCTGGTCAT
CCAGGAGAGCATCCTGATGCTGCCCGAAGAAGTCGAAGAAGTGATCGGAAACAAGCCTGAGAGCGATATC
CTGGTCCATACCGCCTACGACGAGAGTACCGACGAAAATGTGATGCTGCTGACATCCGACGCCCCAGAGT
ATAAGCCCTGGGCTCTGGTCATCCAGGATTCCAACGGAGAGAACAAAATCAAAATGCTGTCTGGCGGCTC
AAAAAGAACCGCCGACGGCAGCGAATTCGAGCCCAAGAAGAAGAGGAAAGTCTAACCGGTCATCATCACC
ATCACCATTGAGTTTAAACCCGCTGATCAGCCTCGACTGTGCCTTCTAGTTGCCAGCCATCTGTTGTTTG
CCCCTCCCCCGTGCCTTCCTTGACCCTGGAAGGTGCCACTCCCACTGTCCTTTCCTAATAAAATGAGGAA
ATTGCATCGCATTGTCTGAGTAGGTGTCATTCTATTCTGGGGGGTGGGGTGGGGCAGGACAGCAAGGGGG
AGGATTGGGAAGACAATAGCAGGCATGCTGGGGATGCGGTGGGCTCTATGGCTTCTGAGGCGGAAAGAAC
CAGCTGGGGCTCGATACCGTCGACCTCTAGCTAGAGCTTGGCGTAATCATGGTCATAGCTGTTTCCTGTG
TGAAATTATTATCCGCTCACAATTCCACACAACATACGAGCCGGAAGCATAAAGTGTAAAGCCTAGGGTG
CCTAATGAGTGAGCTAACTCACATTAATTGCGTTGCGCTCACTGCCCGCTTTCCAGTCGGGAAACCTGTC
GTGCCAGCTGCATTAATGAATCGGCCAACGCGCGGGGAGAGGCGGTTTGCGTATTGGGCGCACTTCCGCT
TCCTCGCTCACTGACTCGCTGCGCTCGGTCGTTCGGCTGCGGCGAGCGGTATCAGCTCACTCAAAGGCGG
TAATACGGTTATCCACAGAATCAGGGGATAACGCAGGAAAGAACATGTGAGCAAAAGGCCAGCAAAAGGC
CAGGAACCGTAAAAAGGCCGCGTTGCTGGCGTTTTTCCATAGGCTCCGCCCCCCTGACGAGCATCACAAA
AATCGACGCTCAAGTCAGAGGTGGCGAAACCCGACAGGACTATAAAGATACCAGGCGTTTCCCCCTGGAA
GCTCCCTCGTGCGCTCTCCTGTTCCGACCCTGCCGCTTACCGGATACCTGTCCGCCTTTCTCCCTTCGGG
AAGCGTGGCGCTTTCTCATAGCTCACGCTGTAGGTATCTCAGTTCGGTGTAGGTCGTTCGCTCCAAGCTG
GGCTGTGTGCACGAACCCCCCGTTCAGCCCGACCGCTGCGCCTTATCCGGTAACTATCGTCTTGAGTCCA
ACCCGGTAAGACACGACTTATCGCCACTGGCAGCAGCCACTGGTAACAGGATTAGCAGAGCGAGGTATGT
AGGCGGTGCTACAGAGTTCTTGAAGTGGTGGCCTAACTACGGCTACACTAGAAGAACAGTATTTGGTATC
TGCGCTCTGCTGAAGCCAGTTACCTTCGGAAAAAGAGTTGGTAGCTCTTGATCCGGCAAACAAACCACCG
CTGGTAGCGGTGGTTTTTTTGTTTGCAAGCAGCAGATTACGCGCAGAAAAAAAGGATCTCAAGAAGATCC
TTTGATCTTTTCTACGGGGTCTGACACTCAGTGGAACGAAAACTCACGTTAAGGGATTTTGGTCATGAGA
TTATCAAAAAGGATCTTCACCTAGATCCTTTTAAATTAAAAATGAAGTTTTAAATCAATCTAAAGTATAT
ATGAGTAAACTTGGTCTGACAGTTACCAATGCTTAATCAGTGAGGCACCTATCTCAGCGATCTGTCTATT
TCGTTCATCCATAGTTGCCTGACTCCCCGTCGTGTAGATAACTACGATACGGGAGGGCTTACCATCTGGC
CCCAGTGCTGCAATGATACCGCGGGACCCACGCTCACCGGCTCCAGATTTATCAGCAATAAACCAGCCAG
CCGGAAGGGCCGAGCGCAGAAGTGGTCCTGCAACTTTATCCGCCTCCATCCAGTCTATTAATTGTTGCCG
GGAAGCTAGAGTAAGTAGTTCGCCAGTTAATAGTTTGCGCAACGTTGTTGCCATTGCTACAGGCATCGTG
GTGTCACGCTCGTCGTTTGGTATGGCTTCATTCAGCTCCGGTTCCCAACGATCAAGGCGAGTTACATGAT
CCCCCATGTTGTGCAAAAAAGCGGTTAGCTCCTTCGGTCCTCCGATCGTTGTCAGAAGTAAGTTGGCCGC
AGTGTTATCACTCATGGTTATGGCAGCACTGCATAATTCTCTTACTGTCATGCCATCCGTAAGATGCTTT
TCTGTGACTGGTGAGTACTCAACCAAGTCATTCTGAGAATAGTGTATGCGGCGACCGAGTTGCTCTTGCC
CGGCGTCAATACGGGATAATACCGCGCCACATAGCAGAACTTTAAAAGTGCTCATCATTGGAAAACGTTC
TTCGGGGCGAAAACTCTCAAGGATCTTACCGCTGTTGAGATCCAGTTCGATGTAACCCACTCGTGCACCC
AACTGATCTTCAGCATCTTTTACTTTCACCAGCGTTTCTGGGTGAGCAAAAACAGGAAGGCAAAATGCCG
CAAAAAAGGGAATAAGGGCGACACGGAAATGTTGAATACTCATACTCTTCCTTTTTCAATATTATTGAAG
CATTTATCAGGGTTATTGTCTCATGAGCGGATACATATTTGAATGTATTTAGAAAAATAAACAAATAGGG
GTTCCGCGCACATTTCCCCGAAAAGTGCCACCTGACGTCGACGGATCGGGAGATCGATCTCCCGATCCCC
TAGGGTCGACTCTCAGTACAATCTGCTCTGATGCCGCATAGTTAAGCCAGTATCTGCTCCCTGCTTGTGT
GTTGGAGGTCGCTGAGTAGTGCGCGAGCAAAATTTAAGCTACAACAAGGCAAGGCTTGACCGACAATTGC
ATGAAGAATCTGCTTAGGGTTAGGCGTTTTGCGCTGCTTCGCGATGTACGGGCCAGATATACGCGTT
